Addgene plasmid #187372: Cherry-Plekhh1
Purpose: Expresses human Plekhh1 labelled with Cherry
Depositing lab: Evelyne Coudrier. Depositing organization: Institut Curie. Publication: Plekhh1, a partner of myosin 1 and an effector of EphB2, controls the cortical actin network during cell repulsion. Prosperi MT, Pernier J, Lachuer H, Coudrier E. J Cell Sci. 2021 Dec 1;134(23). pii: 272686. doi: 10.1242/jcs.258802. Epub 2021 Dec 6. PubMed 34723325.
Backbone
  Vector backbone: pmCherry-C1
  Backbone manufacturer: Clontech
  Backbone size w/o insert (bp): 4719
  Vector type: Mammalian Expression
Growth in bacteria
  Bacterial resistance: Kanamycin, 50 μg/mL
  Growth temperature: 37°C
  Growth strain: DH5alpha
  Copy number: High Copy
Gene/Insert
  Gene/Insert name: Plekhh1
  Species: H. sapiens (human)
  Insert size (bp): 4095
  Promoter: CMV
  Tag / fusion protein: mCherry (N terminal on backbone)
  Cloning method: Gibson Cloning
  Sequencing primers: 5′ EGFP-N
Terms and licenses: Academic/Nonprofit Terms; Industry Terms: Not Available to Industry
How to cite: Cherry-Plekhh1 was a gift from Evelyne Coudrier (Addgene plasmid # 187372 ; http://n2t.net/addgene:187372 ; RRID:Addgene_187372)
