[The description below was written by a language model from this plasmid's Addgene catalogue record and pLannotate feature annotations shown in this document.]
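Description:
Cherry-Plekhh1 is a mammalian expression plasmid built on the Clontech pmCherry-C1 backbone that produces human PLEKHH1 (also known as KIAA1200) fused at its N-terminus to the red fluorescent protein mCherry. The sequenced construct is about 8.8 kb. The roughly 4.1 kb PLEKHH1 coding sequence was inserted by Gibson assembly into the multiple cloning site, so that it sits directly downstream of mCherry, separated only by a short stretch of residual polylinker that serves as a linker. Transcription of the fusion is driven by the human cytomegalovirus immediate early enhancer and promoter, giving strong constitutive expression in most mammalian cell lines, and the transcript is terminated by the SV40 polyadenylation signal.

The plasmid is propagated in E. coli through a high-copy ColE1/pUC-type origin and selected with kanamycin. The same Tn5 aminoglycoside phosphotransferase gene (NeoR/KanR) is placed behind tandem bacterial (bla) and SV40 early promoters and followed by the HSV thymidine kinase polyadenylation signal, so it confers kanamycin resistance in bacteria and can also provide G418 resistance in transfected mammalian cells. An f1 phage origin is also present, a standard backbone element allowing single-stranded DNA production. The small annotated fragments of SV40 large T antigen, ble and the bGH poly(A) signal are probably backbone remnants or partial annotation matches rather than functional elements.

The stated purpose is expression of mCherry-labelled human Plekhh1, which suits transfection experiments that follow the protein's localisation and dynamics by fluorescence microscopy. The associated work describes Plekhh1 as a myosin 1 partner and EphB2 effector that controls the cortical actin network during cell repulsion.
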