Features (pLannotate 1.2.2; 16 found; start..end, strand, type, name):
     61..364     +  enhancer       CMV enhancer: human cytomegalovirus immediate early enhancer
    365..568     +  promoter       CMV promoter: human cytomegalovirus (CMV) immediate early promoter
    619..1326    +  CDS            mCherry: mCherry is a basic (constitutively fluorescent) red fluorescent protein published in 2004, derived from Discosoma sp.. It is reported to be a very rapidly-maturing monomer with low acid sensitivity.
   1327..1362    +  misc_feature   MCS (fragment): multiple cloning site
   1363..5454    +  CDS            PLEKHH1: PKHH1_HUMAN - Also known as KIAA1200. Experimental evidence at transcript level: Swiss-Prot protein existence level 2. From Homo sapiens (Human).
   5457..5484    +  misc_feature   MCS (fragment): multiple cloning site
   5501..5585    +  CDS            large T antigen (fragment): large T antigen from SV40 (simian virus 40)
   5608..5729    +  polyA_signal   SV40 poly(A) signal: SV40 polyadenylation signal
   5763..6191    -  rep_origin     f1 ori (sequence partly withheld): f1 bacteriophage origin of replication; arrow indicates direction of (+) strand synthesis
   6218..6322    +  promoter       AmpR promoter: bla
   6324..6681    +  promoter       SV40 promoter: SV40 enhancer and early promoter
   6716..7510    +  CDS            NeoR/KanR: aminoglycoside phosphotransferase from Tn5; aph(3')-II (or nptII); confers resistance to neomycin, kanamycin, and G418 (Geneticin®)
   7531..7683    +  CDS            ble (fragment): BLE_KLEPN - Experimental evidence at protein level: Swiss-Prot protein existence level 1. Binding protein with a strong affinity to the bleomycin family of antibiotics. Binds to CL990; an antimitotic-antibiotic compound. From Klebsiella pneumoniae.
   7742..7789    +  polyA_signal   HSV TK poly(A) signal: herpes simplex virus thymidine kinase polyadenylation signal (Cole and Stacy, 1985)
   7880..7896    -  polyA_signal   bGH poly(A) signal (fragment): bovine growth hormone polyadenylation signal
   8118..8706    +  rep_origin     ori: high-copy-number ColE1/pMB1/pBR322/pUC origin of replication
>Addgene plasmid #187372 | Cherry-Plekhh1 | addgene full sequence | sequence record 368876 | Addgene NGS Result
TAGTTATTAATAGTAATCAATTACGGGGTCATTAGTTCATAGCCCATATATGGAGTTCCGCGTTACATAA
CTTACGGTAAATGGCCCGCCTGGCTGACCGCCCAACGACCCCCGCCCATTGACGTCAATAATGACGTATG
TTCCCATAGTAACGCCAATAGGGACTTTCCATTGACGTCAATGGGTGGAGTATTTACGGTAAACTGCCCA
CTTGGCAGTACATCAAGTGTATCATATGCCAAGTACGCCCCCTATTGACGTCAATGACGGTAAATGGCCC
GCCTGGCATTATGCCCAGTACATGACCTTATGGGACTTTCCTACTTGGCAGTACATCTACGTATTAGTCA
TCGCTATTACCATGGTGATGCGGTTTTGGCAGTACATCAATGGGCGTGGATAGCGGTTTGACTCACGGGG
ATTTCCAAGTCTCCACCCCATTGACGTCAATGGGAGTTTGTTTTGGCACCAAAATCAACGGGACTTTCCA
AAATGTCGTAACAACTCCGCCCCATTGACGCAAATGGGCGGTAGGCGTGTACGGTGGGAGGTCTATATAA
GCAGAGCTGGTTTAGTGAACCGTCAGATCCGCTAGCGTTTAAACTTAAGCTTGCCACCATGGTGAGCAAG
GGCGAGGAGGATAACATGGCCATCATCAAGGAGTTCATGCGCTTCAAGGTGCACATGGAGGGCTCCGTGA
ACGGCCACGAGTTCGAGATCGAGGGCGAGGGCGAGGGCCGCCCCTACGAGGGCACCCAGACCGCCAAGCT
GAAGGTGACCAAGGGTGGCCCCCTGCCCTTCGCCTGGGACATCCTGTCCCCTCAGTTCATGTACGGCTCC
AAGGCCTACGTGAAGCACCCCGCCGACATCCCCGACTACTTGAAGCTGTCCTTCCCCGAGGGCTTCAAGT
GGGAGCGCGTGATGAACTTCGAGGACGGCGGCGTGGTGACCGTGACCCAGGACTCCTCCCTGCAGGACGG
CGAGTTCATCTACAAGGTGAAGCTGCGCGGCACCAACTTCCCCTCCGACGGCCCCGTAATGCAGAAGAAG
ACCATGGGCTGGGAGGCCTCCTCCGAGCGGATGTACCCCGAGGACGGCGCCCTGAAGGGCGAGATCAAGC
AGAGGCTGAAGCTGAAGGACGGCGGCCACTACGACGCTGAGGTCAAGACCACCTACAAGGCCAAGAAGCC
CGTGCAGCTGCCCGGCGCCTACAACGTCAACATCAAGTTGGACATCACCTCCCACAACGAGGACTACACC
ATCGTGGAACAGTACGAACGCGCCGAGGGCCGCCACTCCACCGGCGGCATGGACGAGCTGTACAAGTCCG
GACTCAGATCTCGAGCTCAAGCTTCGAATTCTATGGCAGAACTCAAGGTGGAGGCGCCGGCCAGCGTAGA
CTGGCAGAAACGCTGCCTGACCCTGGAAACTCAGCTTTTCCGGTTCCGCCTACAGGCCAGCAAGATAAGG
GAGCTGCTGGCTGACAAGATGCAGGAGCTGGAGCAGAGGCTGCTGGAGGCAGAGCAGAGAGCAGAGAACG
CTGAGACCCAGGTGGGTGTCATGGAAGAGAAGGTAAAACTATCCAATCTGAAGAATGTGGACTCTGAGGG
GAGCCTGCACCGGAAATACCAAGAATTGCTGAAAGCCATAAAGGGCAAAGATGAGCTCATCAGCCAGCTA
GAGGCTCAGCTGGAGAAGCAGAAGCAGATGAGGGCAGAGGAAGCAAAAACTGTTCAAGAAAAAGCTGCAA
AGATCAAGGAATGGGTGACACTCAAGTTGGCAAAGCTTGAGATGGAGAATCAGCATCTGAAAAGCCATAA
TCAGCGCCTGGTGGAGCAGGTGGGATCCCTTCAAGATGCGCTAGAAGCTATTCAGATAGCTCCTTCACGG
AAGCTGCTGGTGCCCCCCTACGGAGCTGCAGAGCAGGATTCTGTCCCTTCAGAGCCGGGAATCCAGCCTA
TGGGCCAGGACAGTGGCTCCCAGGCCCAGGGTCTGAAGGCAGCTGTGCTTGCACCTTCCCCAGGTGCCCT
GCAGAGCAAGGACTCTGTTTCTGAAGCAGCAAGCCCCTTGGAGGATTCTAGTTCCAGCACGGTCCATTCT
GGGGAAACAGTAGAGGCCAAGCCCCTTCAACCTCATCTGGGAAGAGAGAGCCCTCCCCACCAGCCATGCA
TGAAGCTTCTTACCTTCAGATGTAGTTCAGCTTCCTGGGGTGAGGGTCTGGTTACTGCTCAGAGAGGGAT
GCTCCCTGGGACAAAGACCTCTGCCAGGGAAGGTGGTCCTGGCAGCAGTCTGACCCTACCAAAGGTGCGG
GCTCCTGGCACCCCGCGGGACAGCATCCAGTTGGCCAAAAGGCACCACAGCCAGCCCCAGGTGGGCCATG
GGCACTTTGGCCGTGTGGTAAACATTGAGACTGAGGCCTTCTCAGCCCTCCACCCCTCTGGCCTTCCTGA
GCTGGAGTCCCGAGCTAGGTCCCGGGAGGAACCAGAGAAGATGGAGATGGAGGAGCCACCCCCAGCAGGG
AAGAATGAGGAAAGAGAGAGCCCAAAGGCCCTTGGAGCTGAGCTGGAGGAAGTGGAGCTGGGTAACAAGC
CACCTACACCCCCGCTGCACCAGTTTTCATCCTGGGAGAGCCGGATCTATGCTGTGGCCACATCGGGCAT
GCGGCTCTCAGATATGTCTCCCAGAAGTAATACTGCATGCTGCGCTTCAAGCCCTCCTGCCCTTGTTTCC
CCTGGGTCTTTCTCTGGCCTGGTCTACAAGAATGTCACTGTGCCTGTCTACACAGCACTGAAGGGGAGAG
CTACACAGATCAGCAACATGCCCTTTATGGACGAGTCCTCTGGGTCTGACGATGACTGCAGCTCTCAGGC
GAGTTTCCGAATCTCGGTCCCCTCCTCTGAGTCCAGGAAGACCAGCGGACTAGGCAGCCCCCGGGCCATC
AAGAGAGGCGTCTCCATGTCCTCACTGAGCTCCGAGGGTGACTACGCCATCCCCCCGGACGCCTGCTCAC
TGGACAGTGACTACTCAGAGCCTGAGCACAAACTGCAGCGCACCTCATCCTACTCCACCGACGGGCTGGG
CCTGGGCGGGGAGTCACTGGAGAAGTCGGGCTACCTGCTGAAAATGGGGAGCCAGGTGAAGACGTGGAAG
AGGCGCTGGTTTGTCCTGAGACAGGGACAGATTATGTACTACAAGTCCCCGAGTGATGTCATCCGGAAAC
CTCAAGGCCAAGTGGATCTGAACTCCCGCTGCCAAATTGTTCGAGGGGAGGGTTCACAGACGTTTCAGCT
CATCTCTGAGAAGAAAACCTACTACCTGACGGCCGATTCACCCAGCCTGCTGGAGGAGTGGATCCGAGTA
CTCCAGAGCCTGCTGAAGGTGCAGGCCACCGGGCCTCCAGCTCTGCTTCGGGGTGGCACCAAGCCCACCG
TGAAGGGCTGGCTGACCAAGGTAAAGCATGGCCACTCCAAGGTGGTCTGGTGCGCTCTTGTTGGGAAAAT
CTTCTACTACTATCGGAGCCATGAGGACAAGCGACCCCTGGGCTGCCTGCCTGTGCGGGATGCGCACATA
GAGGAAGTAGATCGATCCTGTGACTCAGACGAGGACTATGAGGCTGGAGGAACCAGACGGTTGCTTTCCT
CCCACTGCACCCTGGTGATCCACCCCACAGAGCACAGCCCCACCTACCTCCTCATTGGCACCAAGCATGA
AAAGGATACGTGGCTCTACCACCTCACAGTGGCTGCAGGTGGCAGCAGTGCCAAGGTGGGCACTGCCTAT
GAGCAGCTCATTGGAAAACTGATGGATGGTGAAGGAGATCCAGATTCGCCGCTCTGGAGGCACCCCATGC
TGTGCTACAGCAAAGACGGCCTATACGCCTCCCTCACCACCCTGCCCTCTGAGGCCTTGCAGACGGAGGC
CCTCAAGCTCTTCAAGTCCTGCCAGCTCTTCATCAACGTGCCGGTGGAAGCTGCCTCGGTGGACTACCAT
GTGTCCCTGGCCCAGACCGCACTGCAGGTCTGCCTGGTTCACCCCGAGCTGCAGAGTGAGATCTACTGCC
AACTCATGAAGCAGACCAGCTGCCGCCCACCTCAGAAGTACTCCCTCATGCAGTGCTGGCAGCTCCTCGC
TCTGTGTGCTCCACTTTTCCTGCCTCAGCATCACTTCCTCTGGTATGTCAAGCAGCAGCTCCAACGCCAT
GCAGATCCCAGAAGTGAAACTGGCCAGTATGCCACCTACTGCCAGCGGGCAGTGGAGCGGACCCTGCGGA
CCGGGGAGCGGGAAGCCAGGCCATCGCGCATGGAAGTGGTGTCCATCCTGCTGCGTAACCCCTTCCACCA
CTCCTTGCCCTTCAGCATCCCCGTGCACTTTACCAACGGGACTTACCATGTGGTTGGTTTTGACGGCTCT
TCCACGGTTGATGAGTTCCTCCAGCGGCTGAACCAGGAGATAGGCATGAGAAAGCCATCCCACTCTGGCT
TTGCCCTCTTCACGGACGATCCCTCGGGCAGGGACCTGGAGCACTGCCTGCAGGGAAGTGTCAAGATCTG
TGATGCCATCTCCAAGTGGGAACAAGCCATGAAGGAGCTGCACCCCGGAAAGTCTGAGGGTGGGACACGC
GTCGTGAAGCTGATGTACAAGAACAGGCTGTACTTTCGCAGTCAAGTCAAAGGGGAGACGGACCGAGAAC
GGCTGCTCCTTGCCTCTCAAACCAGTAGAGAGATAGTGGCAGGGAGGTTTCCTATCAACAAGGAATTGGC
TCTTGAGATGGCTGCCCTGATGGCCCAGGTAGAATATGGGGACTTGGAGAAGCCTGCCCTGCCAGGCCCT
GGAGGCACATCCCCTGCCAAGGCTCAGCATCTTCTCCAGCAGGTCCTAGACAGGTTCCACCCCAGGCGCT
ATAGACATGGGGCCCCCGCTGAACAGCTGAGGCACCTGGCAGATATGTTGACCACAAAATGGGCAACATT
GCAAGGATGCTCCCCTCCTGAGTGCATCCGCATCTACCTGACCGTGGCCAGGAAATGGCCTTTCTTTGGT
GCTAAACTTTTTGCTGCTCAGCCTGCCCAGCTGTCTTCCAAGGAGAACGCTCTGGTGTGGATTGCTGTGA
ATGAGGATGGCGTCAGCATCCTGGACCACAACACTATGCAAGTGCACATCACTTACCCCTACTCTTCAGT
GACAACGTTTGGTGGCTGCAGGGATGACTTCATGCTTGTGATTAGATCTATCCCAGACAAGAGCTCTGGA
AAAAGCCACATTGAGAAGTTGATCTTCCGGATGGCTGCTCCCAAGATTGCAGAAGCCACCTTCATCATGG
CCAGCTATATGAACCATTGCACTACAACTGTGAACCCCCCCACCAACCCACCCGGAGCCTGCCAGCTGTG
GGAACTGGATGGACGACAGTTCTTTTCTTCTGTTTCCTGTGCTACCAAGGGGCCAACGTTGCTGTGAGTC
GACGGTACCGCGGGCCCGGGATCCACCGGATCTAGATAACTGATCATAATCAGCCATACCACATTTGTAG
AGGTTTTACTTGCTTTAAAAAACCTCCCACACCTCCCCCTGAACCTGAAACATAAAATGAATGCAATTGT
TGTTGTTAACTTGTTTATTGCAGCTTATAATGGTTACAAATAAAGCAATAGCATCACAAATTTCACAAAT
AAAGCATTTTTTTCACTGCATTCTAGTTGTGGTTTGTCCAAACTCATCAATGTATCTTAACGCGTAAATT
GTAAGCGTTAATATTTTGTTAAAATTCGCGTTAAATTTTTGTTAAATCAGCTCATTTTTTAACCAATAGG
CCGAAATCGGCAAAATCCCTTATAAATCAAAAGAATAGACCGAGATAGGGT
[37 nt withheld, positions 5862-5898]
AAAGAACGTGGACTCCAACGTCAAAGG
[49 nt withheld, positions 5926-5974]
T
[91 nt withheld, positions 5976-6066]
G
[124 nt withheld, positions 6068-6191]
CAGGTGGCACTTTTCGGGGAAATGTGCGCGGAACCCCTATTTGTTTATTTTTCTAAATACATTCAAATAT
GTATCCGCTCATGAGACAATAACCCTGATAAATGCTTCAATAATATTGAAAAAGGAAGAGTCCTGAGGCG
GAAAGAACCAGCTGTGGAATGTGTGTCAGTTAGGGTGTGGAAAGTCCCCAGGCTCCCCAGCAGGCAGAAG
TATGCAAAGCATGCATCTCAATTAGTCAGCAACCAGGTGTGGAAAGTCCCCAGGCTCCCCAGCAGGCAGA
AGTATGCAAAGCATGCATCTCAATTAGTCAGCAACCATAGTCCCGCCCCTAACTCCGCCCATCCCGCCCC
TAACTCCGCCCAGTTCCGCCCATTCTCCGCCCCATGGCTGACTAATTTTTTTTATTTATGCAGAGGCCGA
GGCCGCCTCGGCCTCTGAGCTATTCCAGAAGTAGTGAGGAGGCTTTTTTGGAGGCCTAGGCTTTTGCAAA
GATCGATCAAGAGACAGGATGAGGATCGTTTCGCATGATTGAACAAGATGGATTGCACGCAGGTTCTCCG
GCCGCTTGGGTGGAGAGGCTATTCGGCTATGACTGGGCACAACAGACAATCGGCTGCTCTGATGCCGCCG
TGTTCCGGCTGTCAGCGCAGGGGCGCCCGGTTCTTTTTGTCAAGACCGACCTGTCCGGTGCCCTGAATGA
ACTGCAAGACGAGGCAGCGCGGCTATCGTGGCTGGCCACGACGGGCGTTCCTTGCGCAGCTGTGCTCGAC
GTTGTCACTGAAGCGGGAAGGGACTGGCTGCTATTGGGCGAAGTGCCGGGGCAGGATCTCCTGTCATCTC
ACCTTGCTCCTGCCGAGAAAGTATCCATCATGGCTGATGCAATGCGGCGGCTGCATACGCTTGATCCGGC
TACCTGCCCATTCGACCACCAAGCGAAACATCGCATCGAGCGAGCACGTACTCGGATGGAAGCCGGTCTT
GTCGATCAGGATGATCTGGACGAAGAGCATCAGGGGCTCGCGCCAGCCGAACTGTTCGCCAGGCTCAAGG
CGAGCATGCCCGACGGCGAGGATCTCGTCGTGACCCATGGCGATGCCTGCTTGCCGAATATCATGGTGGA
AAATGGCCGCTTTTCTGGATTCATCGACTGTGGCCGGCTGGGTGTGGCGGACCGCTATCAGGACATAGCG
TTGGCTACCCGTGATATTGCTGAAGAGCTTGGCGGCGAATGGGCTGACCGCTTCCTCGTGCTTTACGGTA
TCGCCGCTCCCGATTCGCAGCGCATCGCCTTCTATCGCCTTCTTGACGAGTTCTTCTGAGCGGGACTCTG
GGGTTCGAAATGACCGACCAAGCGACGCCCAACCTGCCATCACGAGATTTCGATTCCACCGCCGCCTTCT
ATGAAAGGTTGGGCTTCGGAATCGTTTTCCGGGACGCCGGCTGGATGATCCTCCAGCGCGGGGATCTCAT
GCTGGAGTTCTTCGCCCACCCTAGGGGGAGGCTAACTGAAACACGGAAGGAGACAATACCGGAAGGAACC
CGCGCTATGACGGCAATAAAAAGACAGAATAAAACGCACGGTGTTGGGTCGTTTGTTCATAAACGCGGGG
TTCGGTCCCAGGGCTGGCACTCTGTCGATACCCCACCGAGACCCCATTGGGGCCAATACGCCCGCGTTTC
TTCCTTTTCCCCACCCCACCCCCCAAGTTCGGGTGAAGGCCCAGGGCTCGCAGCCAACGTCGGGGCGGCA
GGCCCTGCCATAGCCTCAGGTTACTCATATATACTTTAGATTGATTTAAAACTTCATTTTTAATTTAAAA
GGATCTAGGTGAAGATCCTTTTTGATAATCTCATGACCAAAATCCCTTAACGTGAGTTTTCGTTCCACTG
AGCGTCAGACCCCGTAGAAAAGATCAAAGGATCTTCTTGAGATCCTTTTTTTCTGCGCGTAATCTGCTGC
TTGCAAACAAAAAAACCACCGCTACCAGCGGTGGTTTGTTTGCCGGATCAAGAGCTACCAACTCTTTTTC
CGAAGGTAACTGGCTTCAGCAGAGCGCAGATACCAAATACTGTTCTTCTAGTGTAGCCGTAGTTAGGCCA
CCACTTCAAGAACTCTGTAGCACCGCCTACATACCTCGCTCTGCTAATCCTGTTACCAGTGGCTGCTGCC
AGTGGCGATAAGTCGTGTCTTACCGGGTTGGACTCAAGACGATAGTTACCGGATAAGGCGCAGCGGTCGG
GCTGAACGGGGGGTTCGTGCACACAGCCCAGCTTGGAGCGAACGACCTACACCGAACTGAGATACCTACA
GCGTGAGCTATGAGAAAGCGCCACGCTTCCCGAAGGGAGAAAGGCGGACAGGTATCCGGTAAGCGGCAGG
GTCGGAACAGGAGAGCGCACGAGGGAGCTTCCAGGGGGAAACGCCTGGTATCTTTATAGTCCTGTCGGGT
TTCGCCACCTCTGACTTGAGCGTCGATTTTTGTGATGCTCGTCAGGGGGGCGGAGCCTATGGAAAAACGC
CAGCAACGCGGCCTTTTTACGGTTCCTGGCCTTTTGCTGGCCTTTTGCTCACATGTTCTTTCCTGCGTTA
TCCCCTGATTCTGTGGATAACCGTATTACCGCCATGCAT
